>Addgene plasmid #81472 | pDONR223_GABRA6_p.G212R | addgene full sequence | sequence record 167271 | Addgene NGS result
CTTTCCTGCGTTATCCCCTGATTCTGTGGATAACCGTATTACCGCCTTTGAGTGAGCTGATACCGCTCGC
CGCAGCCGAACGACCGAGCGCAGCGAGTCAGTGAGCGAGGAAGCGGAAGAGCGCCCAATACGCAAACCGC
CTCTCCCCGCGCGTTGGCCGATTCATTAATGCAGCTGGCACGACAGGTTTCCCGACTGGAAAGCGGGCAG
TGAGCGCAACGCAATTAATACGCGTACCGCTAGCCAGGAAGAGTTTGTAGAAACGCAAAAAGGCCATCCG
TCAGGATGGCCTTCTGCTTAGTTTGATGCCTGGCAGTTTATGGCGGGCGTCCTGCCCGCCACCCTCCGGG
CCGTTGCTTCACAACGTTCAAATCCGCTCCCGGCGGATTTGTCCTACTCAGGAGAGCGTTCACCGACAAA
CAACAGATAAAACGAAAGGCCCAGTCTTCCGACTGAGCCTTTCGTTTTATTTGATGCCTGGCAGTTCCCT
ACTCTCGCGTTAACGCTAGCATGGATGTTTTCCCAGTCACGACGTTGTAAAACGACGGCCAGTCTTAAGC
TCGGGCCCCAAATAATGATTTTATTTTGACTGATAGTGACCTGTTCGTTGCAACAAATTGATGAGCAATG
CTTTTTTATAATGCCAACTTTGTACAAAAAAGTTGGCACCATGGCGTCGTCTCTGCCCTGGCTGTGCATT
ATTCTGTGGCTAGAAAATGCCCTAGGGAAACTCGAAGTTGAAGGCAACTTCTACTCAGAAAACGTCAGTC
GGATCCTGGACAACTTGCTTGAAGGCTATGACAATCGGCTGCGGCCGGGATTTGGAGGTGCTGTCACTGA
AGTCAAAACAGACATTTATGTGACCAGTTTTGGGCCCGTGTCAGATGTGGAGATGGAGTATACGATGGAT
GTTTTTTTCCGCCAGACCTGGACTGATGAGAGGTTGAAGTTTGGGGGGCCAACTGAGATTCTGAGTCTGA
ATAATTTGATGGTCAGTAAAATCTGGACGCCTGACACCTTTTTCAGAAATGGTAAAAAGTCCATTGCTCA
CAACATGACAACTCCTAATAAACTCTTCAGAATAATGCAGAATGGAACCATTTTATACACCATGAGGCTT
ACCATCAATGCTGACTGTCCCATGAGGCTGGTTAACTTTCCTATGGATGGGCATGCTTGTCCACTCAAGT
TTGGGAGCTATGCTTATCCCAAAAGTGAAATCATATATACGTGGAAAAAAGGACCACTTTACTCAGTAGA
AGTCCCAGAAGAATCTTCAAGCCTTCTCCAGTATGATCTGATTAGACAAACAGTATCTAGTGAGACAATT
AAATCTAACACAGGTGAATACGTTATAATGACAGTTTACTTCCACTTGCAAAGGAAGATGGGCTACTTCA
TGATACAGATATACACTCCTTGCATTATGACAGTCATTCTTTCCCAGGTGTCTTTCTGGATTAATAAGGA
GTCCGTCCCAGCAAGAACTGTTTTTGGGATCACCACTGTTTTAACTATGACCACTTTGAGCATCAGTGCC
CGGCACTCTTTGCCAAAAGTGTCATATGCCACTGCCATGGATTGGTTCATAGCTGTTTGCTTTGCATTCG
TCTTCTCTGCTCTTATCGAGTTCGCAGCTGTCAACTACTTTACCAATCTTCAGACACAGAAGGCCAAAAG
GAAGGCACAGTTTGCAGCCCCACCCACAGTGACAATATCAAAAGCTACTGAACCTTTGGAAGCTGAGATT
GTTTTGCATCCTGACTCCAAATATCATCTGAAGAAAAGGATCACTTCTCTGTCTTTGCCAATAGTTTCAT
CTTCCGAGGCCAATAAAGTGCTCACGAGAGCGCCCATCTTACAATCAACACCTGTCACACCCCCACCACT
CTCGCCAGCCTTTGGAGGCACCAGTAAAATAGACCAGTATTCTCGAATTCTCTTCCCAGTTGCATTTGCA
GGATTCAACCTTGTGTACTGGGTAGTTTATCTTTCCAAAGATACAATGGAAGTGAGTAGCAGTGTTGAAT
TGCCAACTTTCTTGTACAAAGTTGGCATTATAAGAAAGCATTGCTTATCAATTTGTTGCAACGAACAGGT
CACTATCAGTCAAAATAAAATCATTATTTGCCATCCAGCTGATATCCCCTATAGTGAGTCGTATTACATG
GTCATAGCTGTTTCCTGGCAGCTCTGGCCCGTGTCTCAAAATCTCTGATGTTACATTGCACAAGATAAAA
ATATATCATCATGCCTCCTCTAGACCAGCCAGGACAGAAATGCCTCGACTTCGCTGCTACCCAAGGTTGC
CGGGTGACGCACACCGTGGAAACGGATGAAGGCACGAACCCAGTGGACATAAGCCTGTTCGGTTCGTAAG
CTGTAATGCAAGTAGCGTATGCGCTCACGCAACTGGTCCAGAACCTTGACCGAACGCAGCGGTGGTAACG
GCGCAGTGGCGGTTTTCATGGCTTGTTATGACTGTTTTTTTGGGGTACAGTCTATGCCTCGGGCATCCAA
GCAGCAAGCGCGTTACGCCGTGGGTCGATGTTTGATGTTATGGAGCAGCAACGATGTTACGCAGCAGGGC
AGTCGCCCTAAAACAAAGTTAAACATTATGAGGGAAGCGGTGATCGCCGAAGTATCGACTCAACTATCAG
AGGTAGTTGGCGTCATCGAGCGCCATCTCGAACCGACGTTGCTGGCCGTACATTTGTACGGCTCCGCAGT
GGATGGCGGCCTGAAGCCACACAGTGATATTGATTTGCTGGTTACGGTGACCGTAAGGCTTGATGAAACA
ACGCGGCGAGCTTTGATCAACGACCTTTTGGAAACTTCGGCTTCCCCTGGAGAGAGCGAGATTCTCCGCG
CTGTAGAAGTCACCATTGTTGTGCACGACGACATCATTCCGTGGCGTTATCCAGCTAAGCGCGAACTGCA
ATTTGGAGAATGGCAGCGCAATGACATTCTTGCAGGTATCTTCGAGCCAGCCACGATCGACATTGATCTG
GCTATCTTGCTGACAAAAGCAAGAGAACATAGCGTTGCCTTGGTAGGTCCAGCGGCGGAGGAACTCTTTG
ATCCGGTTCCTGAACAGGATCTATTTGAGGCGCTAAATGAAACCTTAACGCTATGGAACTCGCCGCCCGA
CTGGGCTGGCGATGAGCGAAATGTAGTGCTTACGTTGTCCCGCATTTGGTACAGCGCAGTAACCGGCAAA
ATCGCGCCGAAGGATGTCGCTGCCGACTGGGCAATGGAGCGCCTGCCGGCCCAGTATCAGCCCGTCATAC
TTGAAGCTAGACAGGCTTATCTTGGACAAGAAGAAGATCGCTTGGCCTCGCGCGCAGATCAGTTGGAAGA
ATTTGTCCACTACGTGAAAGGCGAGATCACCAAGGTAGTCGGCAAATAACCCTCGAGCCACCCATGACCA
AAATCCCTTAACGTGAGTTACGCGTCGTTCCACTGAGCGTCAGACCCCGTAGAAAAGATCAAAGGATCTT
CTTGAGATCCTTTTTTTCTGCGCGTAATCTGCTGCTTGCAAACAAAAAAACCACCGCTACCAGCGGTGGT
TTGTTTGCCGGATCAAGAGCTACCAACTCTTTTTCCGAAGGTAACTGGCTTCAGCAGAGCGCAGATACCA
AATACTGTTCTTCTAGTGTAGCCGTAGTTAGGCCACCACTTCAAGAACTCTGTAGCACCGCCTACATACC
TCGCTCTGCTAATCCTGTTACCAGTGGCTGCTGCCAGTGGCGATAAGTCGTGTCTTACCGGGTTGGACTC
AAGACGATAGTTACCGGATAAGGCGCAGCGGTCGGGCTGAACGGGGGGTTCGTGCACACAGCCCAGCTTG
GAGCGAACGACCTACACCGAACTGAGATACCTACAGCGTGAGCTATGAGAAAGCGCCACGCTTCCCGAAG
GGAGAAAGGCGGACAGGTATCCGGTAAGCGGCAGGGTCGGAACAGGAGAGCGCACGAGGGAGCTTCCAGG
GGGAAACGCCTGGTATCTTTATAGTCCTGTCGGGTTTCGCCACCTCTGACTTGAGCGTCGATTTTTGTGA
TGCTCGTCAGGGGGGCGGAGCCTATGGAAAAACGCCAGCAACGCGGCCTTTTTACGGTTCCTGGCCTTTT
GCTGGCCTTTTGCTCACATGTT
Features (pLannotate 1.2.2; 12 found; start..end, strand, type, name):
    121..213     +  CDS            lacI (fragment): lac repressor; lacI; The lac repressor binds to the lac operator to inhibit transcription in E. coli. This inhibition can be relieved by adding lactose or isopropyl-β-D-thiogalactopyranoside (IPTG).
    268..295     -  terminator     rrnB T2 terminator: transcription terminator T2 from the E. coli rrnB gene
    427..470     +  terminator     rrnB T1 terminator: Escherichia coli rrnB; transcription terminator T1 from the E. coli rrnB gene
    517..553     -  CDS            lacZα (fragment): LacZα fragment of β-galactosidase; lacZ fragment
    570..665     +  protein_bind   attL3: mutant version of attL; recombination site for the Gateway® LR reaction LR Clonase™
    683..2029    +  CDS            Gabra6: GBRA6_MOUSE - Also known as Gabra-6. Experimental evidence at protein level: Swiss-Prot protein existence level 1. GABA, the major inhibitory neurotransmitter in the vertebrate brain, mediates neuronal inhibition by binding to the GABA/benzodiazepine receptor and opening an integral chloride channel. From Mus musculus (Mouse).
   2034..2129    -  protein_bind   attL3: mutant version of attL; recombination site for the Gateway® LR reaction LR Clonase™
   2148..2166    -  promoter       T7 promoter: promoter for bacteriophage T7 RNA polymerase
   2356..2379    +  promoter       Pc promoter (fragment): intI1 (promoter lies within the coding sequence); class 1 integron promoter
   2555..2611    +  CDS            GmR (fragment): gentamycin acetyltransferase; aacC1; confers resistance to gentamycin
   2618..3409    +  CDS            SmR: aminoglycoside adenylyltransferase (Murphy, 1985); aadA; confers resistance to spectinomycin and streptomycin
   3502..4090    +  rep_origin     ori: high-copy-number ColE1/pMB1/pBR322/pUC origin of replication
