[The description below was written by a language model from this plasmid's Addgene catalogue record and pLannotate feature annotations shown in this document.]
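Description:
pDONR223_GABRA6_p.G212R is a Gateway entry clone built on the Invitrogen pDONR223 backbone. It carries the human GABRA6 open reading frame (reference transcript NM_000811.2), which encodes the alpha-6 subunit of the GABA-A receptor, with a G212R missense substitution. The plasmid is maintained in E. coli through a high-copy ColE1/pUC-type origin. Selection is with spectinomycin, conferred by the aadA (SmR) aminoglycoside adenylyltransferase gene, which sits downstream of a class 1 integron Pc promoter fragment. The sequenced record is 4,152 nt.

The coding sequence is flanked on both sides by attL recombination sites, so an LR Clonase reaction can move it into any compatible Gateway destination vector. The automated annotation calls both sites "attL3" and matches the ORF to the mouse Gabra6 protein. These labels appear to be best-homology calls by the annotation software, since the catalogue entry lists the insert as human. The entry vector has no promoter driving the insert, so expression depends entirely on the destination vector. A T7 promoter lies outside one att site, facing the insert, and rrnB T1 and T2 terminators upstream insulate the cassette from read-through transcription. Small lacI, lacZα and GmR fragments are backbone remnants. The clone is in the "open" configuration, with no stop codon directly after the insert, which permits C-terminal fusion to tags or reporters encoded by the destination vector.

The construct belongs to the Target Accelerator Plasmid Collection, a set of variant alleles assembled for systematic functional testing of rare cancer-associated mutations.
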