Addgene plasmid #81472: pDONR223_GABRA6_p.G212R
Purpose: Gateway Donor vector containing GABRA6 , part of the Target Accelerator Plasmid Collection.
Depositing lab: Jesse Boehm & William Hahn & David Root. Depositing organization: Broad Institute. Publication: Systematic Functional Interrogation of Rare Cancer Variants Identifies Oncogenic Alleles. Kim E, Ilic N, Shrestha Y, Zou L, Kamburov A, Zhu C, Yang X, Lubonja R, Tran N, Nguyen C, Lawrence MS, Piccioni F, Bagul M, Doench JG, Chouinard CR, Wu X, Hogstrom L, Natoli T, Tamayo P, Horn H, Corsello SM, Lage K, Root DE, Subramanian A, Golub TR, Getz G, Boehm JS, Hahn WC. Cancer Discov. 2016 Jul;6(7):714-26. doi: 10.1158/2159-8290.CD-16-0160. Epub 2016 May 4. PubMed 27147599.
Backbone
  Vector backbone: pDONR223
  Backbone manufacturer: Invitrogen
  Backbone size w/o insert (bp): 2790
  Vector type: Gateway Entry vector
Growth in bacteria
  Bacterial resistance: Spectinomycin, 50 μg/mL
  Growth temperature: 37°C
  Growth strain: DH5alpha
  Copy number: High Copy
Gene/Insert
  Gene/Insert name: GABRA6 (alt name: NM_000811.2)
  Species: H. sapiens (human)
  Mutation: G212R
  Entrez Gene: GABRA6
  Promoter: None
  Cloning method: Gateway Cloning
  Sequencing primers: 5′ M13pUC-fwd; 3′ M13-Rev
Terms and licenses: Academic/Nonprofit Terms; Industry Terms: Not Available to Industry
Depositor comments: Open state: NO stop codon immediately follows insert
How to cite: pDONR223_GABRA6_p.G212R was a gift from Jesse Boehm & William Hahn & David Root (Addgene plasmid # 81472 ; http://n2t.net/addgene:81472 ; RRID:Addgene_81472)
