>Addgene plasmid #81472 | pDONR223_GABRA6_p.G212R | depositor partial sequence | sequence record 154791 | Insert sequence
ATGGCGTCGTCTCTGCCCTGGCTGTGCATTATTCTGTGGCTAGAAAATGCCCTAGGGAAACTCGAAGTTG
AAGGCAACTTCTACTCAGAAAACGTCAGTCGGATCCTGGACAACTTGCTTGAAGGCTATGACAATCGGCT
GCGGCCGGGATTTGGAGGTGCTGTCACTGAAGTCAAAACAGACATTTATGTGACCAGTTTTGGGCCCGTG
TCAGATGTGGAGATGGAGTATACGATGGATGTTTTTTTCCGCCAGACCTGGACTGATGAGAGGTTGAAGT
TTGGGGGGCCAACTGAGATTCTGAGTCTGAATAATTTGATGGTCAGTAAAATCTGGACGCCTGACACCTT
TTTCAGAAATGGTAAAAAGTCCATTGCTCACAACATGACAACTCCTAATAAACTCTTCAGAATAATGCAG
AATGGAACCATTTTATACACCATGAGGCTTACCATCAATGCTGACTGTCCCATGAGGCTGGTTAACTTTC
CTATGGATGGGCATGCTTGTCCACTCAAGTTTGGGAGCTATGCTTATCCCAAAAGTGAAATCATATATAC
GTGGAAAAAAGGACCACTTTACTCAGTAGAAGTCCCAGAAGAATCTTCAAGCCTTCTCCAGTATGATCTG
ATTAGACAAACAGTATCTAGTGAGACAATTAAATCTAACACAGGTGAATACGTTATAATGACAGTTTACT
TCCACTTGCAAAGGAAGATGGGCTACTTCATGATACAGATATACACTCCTTGCATTATGACAGTCATTCT
TTCCCAGGTGTCTTTCTGGATTAATAAGGAGTCCGTCCCAGCAAGAACTGTTTTTGGGATCACCACTGTT
TTAACTATGACCACTTTGAGCATCAGTGCCCGGCACTCTTTGCCAAAAGTGTCATATGCCACTGCCATGG
ATTGGTTCATAGCTGTTTGCTTTGCATTCGTCTTCTCTGCTCTTATCGAGTTCGCAGCTGTCAACTACTT
TACCAATCTTCAGACACAGAAGGCCAAAAGGAAGGCACAGTTTGCAGCCCCACCCACAGTGACAATATCA
AAAGCTACTGAACCTTTGGAAGCTGAGATTGTTTTGCATCCTGACTCCAAATATCATCTGAAGAAAAGGA
TCACTTCTCTGTCTTTGCCAATAGTTTCATCTTCCGAGGCCAATAAAGTGCTCACGAGAGCGCCCATCTT
ACAATCAACACCTGTCACACCCCCACCACTCTCGCCAGCCTTTGGAGGCACCAGTAAAATAGACCAGTAT
TCTCGAATTCTCTTCCCAGTTGCATTTGCAGGATTCAACCTTGTGTACTGGGTAGTTTATCTTTCCAAAG
ATACAATGGAAGTGAGTAGCAGTGTTGAA
