>Addgene plasmid #81472 | pDONR223_GABRA6_p.G212R | addgene partial sequence | sequence record 156482 | M13-F20 5'-TGTAAAACGACGGCCAGT-3'
TTCGTTGCAACAAATTGATGAGCAATGCTTTTTTATAATGCCAACTTTGTACAAAAAAGTTGGCACCATG
GCGTCGTCTCTGCCCTGGCTGTGCATTATTCTGTGGCTAGAAAATGCCCTAGGGAAACTCGAAGTTGAAG
GCAACTTCTACTCAGAAAACGTCAGTCGGATCCTGGACAACTTGCTTGAAGGCTATGACAATCGGCTGCG
GCCGGGATTTGGAGGTGCTGTCACTGAAGTCAAAACAGACATTTATGTGACCAGTTTTGGGCCCGTGTCA
GATGTGGAGATGGAGTATACGATGGATGTTTTTTTCCGCCAGACCTGGACTGATGAGAGGTTGAAGTTTG
GGGGGCCAACTGAGATTCTGAGTCTGAATAATTTGATGGTCAGTAAAATCTGGACGCCTGACACCTTTTT
CAGAAATGGTAAAAAGTCCATTGCTCACAACATGACAACTCCTAATAAACTCTTCAGAATAATGCAGAAT
GGAACCATTTTATACACCATGAGGCTTACCATCAATGCTGACTGTCCCATGAGGCTGGTTAACTTTCCTA
TGGATGGGCATGCTTGTCCACTCAAGTTTGGGAGCTATGCTTATCCCAAAAGTGAAATCATATATACGTG
GAAAAAAGGACCACTTTACTCAGTAGAAGTCCCAGAAGAATCTTCAAGCCTTCTCCAGTATGATCTGATT
AGACAAACAGTATCTAGTGAGACAATTAAATCTAACACAGGTGAATACGTTATAATGACAGTTTACTTCC
ACTTGCAAAGGAAGATGGGCTACTTCATGATACAGATATACACTCCTTGCATTATGACAGTCATTCTTTC
CCAGGTGTCTTTCTGGATTAATAAGGAGTCCGTCCCAGCAAGAACTGTTTTTGGGATCACCACTGTTTTA
ACTATGACCACTTTGAGCATCAGTGCCCGGCACTCTTTGCCAAAAGTGTCATATGCCACTGCCATGGATT
GG
